>Addgene plasmid #244209 | SM271_EF1A-dHyperLbCas12a-4xSID-T2A-BlastR | addgene full sequence | sequence record 489531 | Addgene NGS Result
GTCGACGGATCGGGAGATCTCCCGATCCCCTATGGTGCACTCTCAGTACAATCTGCTCTGATGCCGCATA
GTTAAGCCAGTATCTGCTCCCTGCTTGTGTGTTGGAGGTCGCTGAGTAGTGCGCGAGCAAAATTTAAGCT
ACAACAAGGCAAGGCTTGACCGACAATTGCATGAAGAATCTGCTTAGGGTTAGGCGTTTTGCGCTGCTTC
GCGATGTACGGGCCAGATATACGCGTTGACATTGATTATTGACTAGTTATTAATAGTAATCAATTACGGG
GTCATTAGTTCATAGCCCATATATGGAGTTCCGCGTTACATAACTTACGGTAAATGGCCCGCCTGGCTGA
CCGCCCAACGACCCCCGCCCATTGACGTCAATAATGACGTATGTTCCCATAGTAACGCCAATAGGGACTT
TCCATTGACGTCAATGGGTGGAGTATTTACGGTAAACTGCCCACTTGGCAGTACATCAAGTGTATCATAT
GCCAAGTACGCCCCCTATTGACGTCAATGACGGTAAATGGCCCGCCTGGCATTATGCCCAGTACATGACC
TTATGGGACTTTCCTACTTGGCAGTACATCTACGTATTAGTCATCGCTATTACCATGGTGATGCGGTTTT
GGCAGTACATCAATGGGCGTGGATAGCGGTTTGACTCACGGGGATTTCCAAGTCTCCACCCCATTGACGT
CAATGGGAGTTTGTTTTGGCACCAAAATCAACGGGACTTTCCAAAATGTCGTAACAACTCCGCCCCATTG
ACGCAAATGGGCGGTAGGCGTGTACGGTGGGAGGTCTATATAAGCAGCGCGTTTTGCCTGTACTGGGTCT
CTCTGGTTAGACCAGATCTGAGCCTGGGAGCTCTCTGGCTAACTAGGGAACCCACTGCTTAAGCCTCAAT
AAAGCTTGCCTTGAGTGCTTCAAGTAGTGTGTGCCCGTCTGTTGTGTGACTCTGGTAACTAGAGATCCCT
CAGACCCTTTTAGTCAGTGTGGAAAATCTCTAGCAGTGGCGCCCGAACAGGGACTTGAAAGCGAAAGGGA
AACCAGAGGAGCTCTCTCGACGCAGGACTCGGCTTGCTGAAGCGCGCACGGCAAGAGGCGAGGGGCGGCG
ACTGGTGAGTACGCCAAAAATTTTGACTAGCGGAGGCTAGAAGGAGAGAGATGGGTGCGAGAGCGTCAGT
ATTAAGCGGGGGAGAATTAGATCGCGATGGGAAAAAATTCGGTTAAGGCCAGGGGGAAAGAAAAAATATA
AATTAAAACATATAGTATGGGCAAGCAGGGAGCTAGAACGATTCGCAGTTAATCCTGGCCTGTTAGAAAC
ATCAGAAGGCTGTAGACAAATACTGGGACAGCTACAACCATCCCTTCAGACAGGATCAGAAGAACTTAGA
TCATTATATAATACAGTAGCAACCCTCTATTGTGTGCATCAAAGGATAGAGATAAAAGACACCAAGGAAG
CTTTAGACAAGATAGAGGAAGAGCAAAACAAAAGTAAGACCACCGCACAGCAAGCGGCCGCTGATCTTCA
GACCTGGAGGAGGAGATATGAGGGACAATTGGAGAAGTGAATTATATAAATATAAAGTAGTAAAAATTGA
ACCATTAGGAGTAGCACCCACCAAGGCAAAGAGAAGAGTGGTGCAGAGAGAAAAAAGAGCAGTGGGAATA
GGAGCTTTGTTCCTTGGGTTCTTGGGAGCAGCAGGAAGCACTATGGGCGCAGCGTCAATGACGCTGACGG
TACAGGCCAGACAATTATTGTCTGGTATAGTGCAGCAGCAGAACAATTTGCTGAGGGCTATTGAGGCGCA
ACAGCATCTGTTGCAACTCACAGTCTGGGGCATCAAGCAGCTCCAGGCAAGAATCCTGGCTGTGGAAAGA
TACCTAAAGGATCAACAGCTCCTGGGGATTTGGGGTTGCTCTGGAAAACTCATTTGCACCACTGCTGTGC
CTTGGAATGCTAGTTGGAGTAATAAATCTCTGGAACAGATTTGGAATCACACGACCTGGATGGAGTGGGA
CAGAGAAATTAACAATTACACAAGCTTAATACACTCCTTAATTGAAGAATCGCAAAACCAGCAAGAAAAG
AATGAACAAGAATTATTGGAATTAGATAAATGGGCAAGTTTGTGGAATTGGTTTAACATAACAAATTGGC
TGTGGTATATAAAATTATTCATAATGATAGTAGGAGGCTTGGTAGGTTTAAGAATAGTTTTTGCTGTACT
TTCTATAGTGAATAGAGTTAGGCAGGGATATTCACCATTATCGTTTCAGACCCACCTCCCAACCCCGAGG
GGACCCGACAGGCCCGAAGGAATAGAAGAAGAAGGTGGAGAGAGAGACAGAGACAGATCCATTCGATTAG
TGAACGGATCGGCACTGCGTGCGCCAATTCTGCAGACAAATGGCAGTATTCATCCACAATTTTAAAAGAA
AAGGGGGGATTGGGGGGTACAGTGCAGGGGAAAGAATAGTAGACATAATAGCAACAGACATACAAACTAA
AGAATTACAAAAACAAATTACAAAAATTCAAAATTTTCGGGTTTATTACAGGGACAGCAGAGATCCAGTT
TGGTTAATTAACCCGTGTCGGCTCCAGATCTGGCCTCCGGGCTCCGGTGCCCGTCAGTGGGCAGAGCGCA
CATCGCCCACAGTCCCCGAGAAGTTGGGGGGAGGGGTCGGCAATTGAACCGGTGCCTAGAGAAGGTGGCG
CGGGGTAAACTGGGAAAGTGATGTCGTGTACTGGCTCCGCCTTTTTCCCGAGGGTGGGGGAGAACCGTAT
ATAAGTGCAGTAGTCGCCGTGAACGTTCTTTTTCGCAACGGGTTTGCCGCCAGAACACAGGTAAGTGCCG
TGTGTGGTTCCCGCGGGCCTGGCCTCTTTACGGGTTATGGCCCTTGCGTGCCTTGAATTACTTCCACCTG
GCTGCAGTACGTGATTCTTGATCCCGAGCTTCGGGTTGGAAGTGGGTGGGAGAGTTCGAGGCCTTGCGCT
TAAGGAGCCCCTTCGCCTCGTGCTTGAGTTGAGGCCTGGCCTGGGCGCTGGGGCCGCCGCGTGCGAATCT
GGTGGCACCTTCGCGCCTGTCTCGCTGCTTTCGATAAGTCTCTAGCCATTTAAAATTTTTGATGACCTGC
TGCGACGCTTTTTTTCTGGCAAGATAGTCTTGTAAATGCGGGCCAAGATCTGCACACTGGTATTTCGGTT
TTTGGGGCCGCGGGCGGCGACGGGGCCCGTGCGTCCCAGCGCACATGTTCGGCGAGGCGGGGCCTGCGAG
CGCGGCCACCGAGAATCGGACGGGGGTAGTCTCAAGCTGGCCGGCCTGCTCTGGTGCCTGGCCTCGCGCC
GCCGTGTATCGCCCCGCCCTGGGCGGCAAGGCTGGCCCGGTCGGCACCAGTTGCGTGAGCGGAAAGATGG
CCGCTTCCCGGCCCTGCTGCAGGGAGCTCAAAATGGAGGACGCGGCGCTCGGGAGAGCGGGCGGGTGAGT
CACCCACACAAAGGAAAAGGGCCTTTCCGTCCTCAGCCGTCGCTTCATGTGACTCCACGGAGTACCGGGC
GCCGTCCAGGCACCTCGATTAGTTCTCGAGCTTTTGGAGTACGTCGTCTTTAGGTTGGGGGGAGGGGTTT
TATGCGATGGAGTTTCCCCACACTGAGTGGGTGGAGACTGAAGTTAGGCCAGCTTGGCACTTGATGTAAT
TCTCCTTGGAATTTGCCCTTTTTGAGTTTGGATCTTGGTTCATTCTCAAGCCTCAGACAGTGGTTCAAAG
TTTTTTTCTTCCATTTCAGGTGTCGTGAGCTTCTAGAGCCACCATGAGCAAGCTGGAGAAGTTTACAAAC
TGCTACTCCCTGTCTAAGACCCTGAGGTTCAAGGCCATCCCTGTGGGCAAGACCCAGGAGAACATCGACA
ATAAGCGGCTGCTGGTGGAGGACGAGAAGAGAGCCGAGGATTATAAGGGCGTGAAGAAGCTGCTGGATCG
CTACTATCTGTCTTTTATCAACGACGTGCTGCACAGCATCAAGCTGAAGAATCTGAACAATTACATCAGC
CTGTTCCGGAAGAAAACCAGAACCGAGAAGGAGAATAAGGAGCTGGAGAACCTGGAGATCAATCTGCGGA
AGGAGATCGCCAAGGCCTTCAAGGGCAACGAGGGCTACAAGTCCCTGTTTAAGAAGGATATCATCGAGAC
AATCCTGCCAGAGTTCCTGGACGATAAGGACGAGATCGCCCTGGTGAACAGCTTCAATGGCTTTACCACA
GCCTTCACCGGCTTCTTTCGCAACAGAGAGAATATGTTTTCCGAGGAGGCCAAGAGCACATCCATCGCCT
TCAGGTGTATCAACGAGAATCTGACCCGCTACATCTCTAATATGGACATCTTCGAGAAGGTGGACGCCAT
CTTTGATAAGCACGAGGTGCAGGAGATCAAGGAGAAGATCCTGAACAGCGACTATGATGTGGAGGATTTC
TTTGAGGGCGAGTTCTTTAACTTTGTGCTGACACAGGAGGGCATCCGCGTGTATAACGCCATCATCGGCG
GCTTCGTGACCGAGAGCGGCGAGAAGATCAAGGGCCTGAACGAGTACATCAACCTGTATAATCAGAAAAC
CAAGCAGAAGCTGCCTAAGTTTAAGCCACTGTATAAGCAGGTGCTGAGCGATCGGGAGTCTCTGAGCTTC
TACGGCCGGGGCTATACATCCGATGAGGAGGTGCTGGAGGTGTTTAGAAACACCCTGAACAAGAACAGCG
AGATCTTCAGCTCCATCAAGAAGCTGGAGAAGCTGTTCAAGAATTTTGACGAGTACTCTAGCGCCGGCAT
CTTTGTGAAGAACGGCCCCGCCATCAGCACAATCTCCAAGCGCATCTTCGGCGAGTGGAACGTGATCCGG
GACAAGTGGAATGCCGAGTATGACGATATCCACCTGAAGAAGAAGGCCGTGGTGACCGAGAAGTACGAGG
ACGATCGGAGAAAGTCCTTCAAGAAGATCGGCTCCTTTTCTCTGGAGCAGCTGCAGGAGTACGCCGACGC
CGATCTGTCTGTGGTGGAGAAGCTGAAGGAGATCATCATCCAGAAGGTGGATGAGATCTACAAGGTGTAT
GGCTCCTCTGAGAAGCTGTTCGACGCCGATTTTGTGCTGGAGAAGAGCCTGAAGAAGAACGACGCCGTGG
TGGCCATCATGAAGGACCTGCTGGATTCTGTGAAGAGCTTCGAGAATTACATCAAGGCCTTCTTTGGCGA
GGGCAAGGAGACAAACAGGGACGAGTCCTTCTATGGCGATTTTGTGCTGGCCTACGACATCCTGCTGAAG
GTGGACCACATCTACGATGCCATCCGCAATTATGTGACCCAGAAGCCCTACTCTAAGGATAAGTTCAAGC
TGTATTTTCAGAACCCTCAGTTCATGGGCGGCTGGGACAAGGATAAGGAGACAGACTATCGGGCCACCAT
CCTGAGATACGGCTCCAAGTACTATCTGGCCATCATGGATAAGAAGTACGCCAAGTGCCTGCAGAAGATC
GACAAGGACGATGTGAACGGCAATTACGAGAAGATCAACTATAAGCTGCTGCCCGGCCCTAATAAGATGC
TGCCAAAGGTGTTCTTTTCTAAGAAGTGGATGGCCTACTATAACCCCAGCGAGGACATCCAGAAGATCTA
CAAGAATGGCACATTCAAGAAGGGCGATATGTTTAACCTGAATGACTGTCACAAGCTGATCGACTTCTTT
AAGGATAGCATCTCCCGGTATCCAAAGTGGTCCAATGCCTACGATTTCAACTTTTCTGAGACAGAGAAGT
ATAAGGACATCGCCGGCTTTTACAGAGAGGTGGAGGAGCAGGGCTATAAGGTGAGCTTCGAGTCTGCCAG
CAAGAAGGAGGTGGATAAGCTGGTGGAGGAGGGCAAGCTGTATATGTTCCAGATCTATAACAAGGACTTT
TCCGATAAGTCTCACGGCACACCCAATCTGCACACCATGTACTTCAAGCTGCTGTTTGACGAGAACAATC
ACGGACAGATCAGGCTGAGCGGAGGAGCAGAGCTGTTCATGAGGCGCGCCTCCCTGAAGAAGGAGGAGCT
GGTGGTGCACCCAGCCAACTCCCCTATCGCCAACAAGAATCCAGATAATCCCAAGAAAACCACAACCCTG
TCCTACGACGTGTATAAGGATAAGAGGTTTTCTGAGGACCAGTACGAGCTGCACATCCCAATCGCCATCA
ATAAGTGCCCCAAGAACATCTTCAAGATCAATACAGAGGTGCGCGTGCTGCTGAAGCACGACGATAACCC
CTATGTGATCGGCATCGCCAGGGGCGAGCGCAATCTGCTGTATATCGTGGTGGTGGACGGCAAGGGCAAC
ATCGTGGAGCAGTATTCCCTGAACGAGATCATCAACAACTTCAACGGCATCAGGATCAAGACAGATTACC
ACTCTCTGCTGGACAAGAAGGAGAAGGAGAGGTTCGAGGCCCGCCAGAACTGGACCTCCATCGAGAATAT
CAAGGAGCTGAAGGCCGGCTATATCTCTCAGGTGGTGCACAAGATCTGCGAGCTGGTGGAGAAGTACGAT
GCCGTGATCGCCCTGGAGGACCTGAACTCTGGCTTTAAGAATAGCCGCGTGAAGGTGGAGAAGCAGGTGT
ATCAGAAGTTCGAGAAGATGCTGATCGATAAGCTGAACTACATGGTGGACAAGAAGTCTAATCCTTGTGC
AACAGGCGGCGCCCTGAAGGGCTATCAGATCACCAATAAGTTCGAGAGCTTTAAGTCCATGTCTACCCAG
AACGGCTTCATCTTTTACATCCCTGCCTGGCTGACATCCAAGATCGATCCATCTACCGGCTTTGTGAACC
TGCTGAAAACCAAGTATACCAGCATCGCCGATTCCAAGAAGTTCATCAGCTCCTTTGACAGGATCATGTA
CGTGCCCGAGGAGGATCTGTTCGAGTTTGCCCTGGACTATAAGAACTTCTCTCGCACAGACGCCGATTAC
ATCAAGAAGTGGAAGCTGTACTCCTACGGCAACCGGATCAGAATCTTCCGGAATCCTAAGAAGAACAACG
TGTTCGACTGGGAGGAGGTGTGCCTGACCAGCGCCTATAAGGAGCTGTTCAACAAGTACGGCATCAATTA
TCAGCAGGGCGATATCAGAGCCCTGCTGTGCGAGCAGTCCGACAAGGCCTTCTACTCTAGCTTTATGGCC
CTGATGAGCCTGATGCTGCAGATGCGGAACAGCATCACAGGCCGCACCGACGTGGATTTTCTGATCAGCC
CTGTGAAGAACTCCGACGGCATCTTCTACGATAGCCGGAACTATGAGGCCCAGGAGAATGCCATCCTGCC
AAAGAACGCCGACGCCAATGGCGCCTATAACATCGCCAGAAAGGTGCTGTGGGCCATCGGCCAGTTCAAG
AAGGCCGAGGACGAGAAGCTGGATAAGGTGAAGATCGCCATCTCTAACAAGGAGTGGCTGGAGTACGCCC
AGACCAGCGTGAAGCACGGATCCTATCCCTATGACGTGCCCGATTATGCCAGCCTGGGCAGCGGCTCCCC
TGCTGCCAAACGCGTTAAACTAGACGAAGATCCTGCCGCGAAGCGCGTGAAACTGGACGACGGCATTGGT
AGTGGGAGCAACGGCAGCAGCCTCGGCTCCGGAATGAACATTCAGATGTTGCTCGAGGCTGCTGATTACC
TGGAGCGCCGCGAACGGGAAGCGGAACACGGTTACGCTAGTATGCTGCCTGGGAGCGGCATGAATATCCA
GATGCTGCTCGAGGCGGCCGATTATCTCGAACGCAGAGAGAGAGAAGCCGAACATGGCTACGCCTCTATG
CTGCCTGGCTCCGGGATGAATATACAGATGCTCCTGGAAGCTGCCGACTATCTGGAGCGAAGAGAAAGGG
AGGCTGAGCACGGGTATGCAAGTATGCTCCCTGGCTCCGGTATGAATATCCAGATGCTGCTGGAGGCCGC
TGACTATCTTGAACGCCGAGAAAGGGAAGCCGAGCATGGATATGCATCCATGCTGCCTTCTAGGTCTGCC
TACCCATACGATGTTCCAGATTACGCTTCGCCGAAGAAAAAGCGCAAGGTCGCTAGCGAGGGCAGAGGAA
GTCTTCTAACATGCGGTGACGTGGAGGAGAATCCCGGCCCTGGTACCATGGCCAAGCCTTTGTCTCAAGA
AGAATCCACCCTCATTGAAAGAGCAACGGCTACAATCAACAGCATCCCCATCTCTGAAGACTACAGCGTC
GCCAGCGCAGCTCTCTCTAGCGACGGCCGCATCTTCACTGGTGTCAATGTATATCATTTTACTGGGGGAC
CTTGTGCAGAACTCGTGGTGCTGGGCACTGCTGCTGCTGCGGCAGCTGGCAACCTGACTTGTATCGTCGC
GATCGGAAATGAGAACAGGGGCATCTTGAGCCCCTGCGGACGGTGCCGACAGGTGCTTCTCGATCTGCAT
CCTGGGATCAAAGCCATAGTGAAGGACAGTGATGGACAGCCGACGGCAGTTGGGATTCGTGAATTGCTGC
CCTCTGGTTATGTGTGGGAGGGCACCGGTTGAGAATTCGATATCAAGCTTATCGATAATCAACCTCTGGA
TTACAAAATTTGTGAAAGATTGACTGGTATTCTTAACTATGTTGCTCCTTTTACGCTATGTGGATACGCT
GCTTTAATGCCTTTGTATCATGCTATTGCTTCCCGTATGGCTTTCATTTTCTCCTCCTTGTATAAATCCT
GGTTGCTGTCTCTTTATGAGGAGTTGTGGCCCGTTGTCAGGCAACGTGGCGTGGTGTGCACTGTGTTTGC
TGACGCAACCCCCACTGGTTGGGGCATTGCCACCACCTGTCAGCTCCTTTCCGGGACTTTCGCTTTCCCC
CTCCCTATTGCCACGGCGGAACTCATCGCCGCCTGCCTTGCCCGCTGCTGGACAGGGGCTCGGCTGTTGG
GCACTGACAATTCCGTGGTGTTGTCGGGGAAATCATCGTCCTTTCCTTGGCTGCTCGCCTGTGTTGCCAC
CTGGATTCTGCGCGGGACGTCCTTCTGCTACGTCCCTTCGGCCCTCAATCCAGCGGACCTTCCTTCCCGC
GGCCTGCTGCCGGCTCTGCGGCCTCTTCCGCGTCTTCGCCTTCGCCCTCAGACGAGTCGGATCTCCCTTT
GGGCCGCCTCCCCGCATCGATACCGTCGACCTCGAGACCTAGAAAAACATGGAGCAATCACAAGTAGCAA
TACAGCAGCTACCAATGCTGATTGTGCCTGGCTAGAAGCACAAGAGGAGGAGGAGGTGGGTTTTCCAGTC
ACACCTCAGGTACCTTTAAGACCAATGACTTACAAGGCAGCTGTAGATCTTAGCCACTTTTTAAAAGAAA
AGGGGGGACTGGAAGGGCTAATTCACTCCCAACGAAGACAAGATATCCTTGATCTGTGGATCTACCACAC
ACAAGGCTACTTCCCTGATTGGCAGAACTACACACCAGGGCCAGGGATCAGATATCCACTGACCTTTGGA
TGGTGCTACAAGCTAGTACCAGTTGAGCAAGAGAAGGTAGAAGAAGCCAATGAAGGAGAGAACACCCGCT
TGTTACACCCTGTGAGCCTGCATGGGATGGATGACCCGGAGAGAGAAGTATTAGAGTGGAGGTTTGACAG
CCGCCTAGCATTTCATCACATGGCCCGAGAGCTGCATCCGGACTGTACTGGGTCTCTCTGGTTAGACCAG
ATCTGAGCCTGGGAGCTCTCTGGCTAACTAGGGAACCCACTGCTTAAGCCTCAATAAAGCTTGCCTTGAG
TGCTTCAAGTAGTGTGTGCCCGTCTGTTGTGTGACTCTGGTAACTAGAGATCCCTCAGACCCTTTTAGTC
AGTGTGGAAAATCTCTAGCAGGGCCCGTTTAAACCCGCTGATCAGCCTCGACTGTGCCTTCTAGTTGCCA
GCCATCTGTTGTTTGCCCCTCCCCCGTGCCTTCCTTGACCCTGGAAGGTGCCACTCCCACTGTCCTTTCC
TAATAAAATGAGGAAATTGCATCGCATTGTCTGAGTAGGTGTCATTCTATTCTGGGGGGTGGGGTGGGGC
AGGACAGCAAGGGGGAGGATTGGGAAGACAATAGCAGGCATGCTGGGGATGCGGTGGGCTCTATGGCTTC
TGAGGCGGAAAGAACCAGCTGGGGCTCTAGGGGGTATCCCC
[124 nt withheld, positions 10192-10315]
C
[91 nt withheld, positions 10317-10407]
A
[49 nt withheld, positions 10409-10457]
CCTTTGACGTTGGAGTCCACGTTCTTT
[37 nt withheld, positions 10485-10521]
ACCCTATCTCGGTCTATTCTTTTGATTTATAAGGGATTTTGCCGATTTCGGCCTATTGGTTAAAAAATGA
GCTGATTTAACAAAAATTTAACGCGAATTAATTCTGTGGAATGTGTGTCAGTTAGGGTGTGGAAAGTCCC
CAGGCTCCCCAGCAGGCAGAAGTATGCAAAGCATGCATCTCAATTAGTCAGCAACCAGGTGTGGAAAGTC
CCCAGGCTCCCCAGCAGGCAGAAGTATGCAAAGCATGCATCTCAATTAGTCAGCAACCATAGTCCCGCCC
CTAACTCCGCCCATCCCGCCCCTAACTCCGCCCAGTTCCGCCCATTCTCCGCCCCATGGCTGACTAATTT
TTTTTATTTATGCAGAGGCCGAGGCCGCCTCTGCCTCTGAGCTATTCCAGAAGTAGTGAGGAGGCTTTTT
TGGAGGCCTAGGCTTTTGCAAAAAGCTCCCGGGAGCTTGTATATCCATTTTCGGATCTGATCAGCACGTG
TTGACAATTAATCATCGGCATAGTATATCGGCATAGTATAATACGACAAGGTGAGGAACTAAACCATGGC
CAAGTTGACCAGTGCCGTTCCGGTGCTCACCGCGCGCGACGTCGCCGGAGCGGTCGAGTTCTGGACCGAC
CGGCTCGGGTTCTCCCGGGACTTCGTGGAGGACGACTTCGCCGGTGTGGTCCGGGACGACGTGACCCTGT
TCATCAGCGCGGTCCAGGACCAGGTGGTGCCGGACAACACCCTGGCCTGGGTGTGGGTGCGCGGCCTGGA
CGAGCTGTACGCCGAGTGGTCGGAGGTCGTGTCCACGAACTTCCGGGACGCCTCCGGGCCGGCCATGACC
GAGATCGGCGAGCAGCCGTGGGGGCGGGAGTTCGCCCTGCGCGACCCGGCCGGCAACTGCGTGCACTTCG
TGGCCGAGGAGCAGGACTGACACGTGCTACGAGATTTCGATTCCACCGCCGCCTTCTATGAAAGGTTGGG
CTTCGGAATCGTTTTCCGGGACGCCGGCTGGATGATCCTCCAGCGCGGGGATCTCATGCTGGAGTTCTTC
GCCCACCCCAACTTGTTTATTGCAGCTTATAATGGTTACAAATAAAGCAATAGCATCACAAATTTCACAA
ATAAAGCATTTTTTTCACTGCATTCTAGTTGTGGTTTGTCCAAACTCATCAATGTATCTTATCATGTCTG
TATACCGTCGACCTCTAGCTAGAGCTTGGCGTAATCATGGTCATAGCTGTTTCCTGTGTGAAATTGTTAT
CCGCTCACAATTCCACACAACATACGAGCCGGAAGCATAAAGTGTAAAGCCTGGGGTGCCTAATGAGTGA
GCTAACTCACATTAATTGCGTTGCGCTCACTGCCCGCTTTCCAGTCGGGAAACCTGTCGTGCCAGCTGCA
TTAATGAATCGGCCAACGCGCGGGGAGAGGCGGTTTGCGTATTGGGCGCTCTTCCGCTTCCTCGCTCACT
GACTCGCTGCGCTCGGTCGTTCGGCTGCGGCGAGCGGTATCAGCTCACTCAAAGGCGGTAATACGGTTAT
CCACAGAATCAGGGGATAACGCAGGAAAGAACATGTGAGCAAAAGGCCAGCAAAAGGCCAGGAACCGTAA
AAAGGCCGCGTTGCTGGCGTTTTTCCATAGGCTCCGCCCCCCTGACGAGCATCACAAAAATCGACGCTCA
AGTCAGAGGTGGCGAAACCCGACAGGACTATAAAGATACCAGGCGTTTCCCCCTGGAAGCTCCCTCGTGC
GCTCTCCTGTTCCGACCCTGCCGCTTACCGGATACCTGTCCGCCTTTCTCCCTTCGGGAAGCGTGGCGCT
TTCTCATAGCTCACGCTGTAGGTATCTCAGTTCGGTGTAGGTCGTTCGCTCCAAGCTGGGCTGTGTGCAC
GAACCCCCCGTTCAGCCCGACCGCTGCGCCTTATCCGGTAACTATCGTCTTGAGTCCAACCCGGTAAGAC
ACGACTTATCGCCACTGGCAGCAGCCACTGGTAACAGGATTAGCAGAGCGAGGTATGTAGGCGGTGCTAC
AGAGTTCTTGAAGTGGTGGCCTAACTACGGCTACACTAGAAGAACAGTATTTGGTATCTGCGCTCTGCTG
AAGCCAGTTACCTTCGGAAAAAGAGTTGGTAGCTCTTGATCCGGCAAACAAACCACCGCTGGTAGCGGTG
GTTTTTTTGTTTGCAAGCAGCAGATTACGCGCAGAAAAAAAGGATCTCAAGAAGATCCTTTGATCTTTTC
TACGGGGTCTGACGCTCAGTGGAACGAAAACTCACGTTAAGGGATTTTGGTCATGAGATTATCAAAAAGG
ATCTTCACCTAGATCCTTTTAAATTAAAAATGAAGTTTTAAATCAATCTAAAGTATATATGAGTAAACTT
GGTCTGACAGTTACCAATGCTTAATCAGTGAGGCACCTATCTCAGCGATCTGTCTATTTCGTTCATCCAT
AGTTGCCTGACTCCCCGTCGTGTAGATAACTACGATACGGGAGGGCTTACCATCTGGCCCCAGTGCTGCA
ATGATACCGCGAGACCCACGCTCACCGGCTCCAGATTTATCAGCAATAAACCAGCCAGCCGGAAGGGCCG
AGCGCAGAAGTGGTCCTGCAACTTTATCCGCCTCCATCCAGTCTATTAATTGTTGCCGGGAAGCTAGAGT
AAGTAGTTCGCCAGTTAATAGTTTGCGCAACGTTGTTGCCATTGCTACAGGCATCGTGGTGTCACGCTCG
TCGTTTGGTATGGCTTCATTCAGCTCCGGTTCCCAACGATCAAGGCGAGTTACATGATCCCCCATGTTGT
GCAAAAAAGCGGTTAGCTCCTTCGGTCCTCCGATCGTTGTCAGAAGTAAGTTGGCCGCAGTGTTATCACT
CATGGTTATGGCAGCACTGCATAATTCTCTTACTGTCATGCCATCCGTAAGATGCTTTTCTGTGACTGGT
GAGTACTCAACCAAGTCATTCTGAGAATAGTGTATGCGGCGACCGAGTTGCTCTTGCCCGGCGTCAATAC
GGGATAATACCGCGCCACATAGCAGAACTTTAAAAGTGCTCATCATTGGAAAACGTTCTTCGGGGCGAAA
ACTCTCAAGGATCTTACCGCTGTTGAGATCCAGTTCGATGTAACCCACTCGTGCACCCAACTGATCTTCA
GCATCTTTTACTTTCACCAGCGTTTCTGGGTGAGCAAAAACAGGAAGGCAAAATGCCGCAAAAAAGGGAA
TAAGGGCGACACGGAAATGTTGAATACTCATACTCTTCCTTTTTCAATATTATTGAAGCATTTATCAGGG
TTATTGTCTCATGAGCGGATACATATTTGAATGTATTTAGAAAAATAAACAAATAGGGGTTCCGCGCACA
TTTCCCCGAAAAGTGCCACCTGAC
Features (pLannotate 1.2.2; 33 found; start..end, strand, type, name):
     31..83      -  misc_feature   bom (fragment): basis of mobility region from pBR322
    238..617     +  enhancer       CMV enhancer: human cytomegalovirus immediate early enhancer
    618..817     +  promoter       CMV promoter: human cytomegalovirus (CMV) immediate early promoter
    835..1015    +  LTR            5' LTR (truncated): truncated 5' long terminal repeat (LTR) from HIV-1
   1062..1187    +  misc_feature   HIV-1 Ψ: packaging signal of human immunodeficiency virus type 1
   1171..1534    +  CDS            HIV-1 gag (fragment): gag protein from human immunodeficiency virus 1; gag
   1680..1913    +  misc_feature   RRE: The Rev response element (RRE) of HIV-1 allows for Rev-dependent mRNA export from the nucleus to the cytoplasm.
   2290..2390    +  CDS            Rev (fragment): human immunodeficiency virus 1 (HIV-1) Rev protein; rev; enhances nuclear export of unspliced and incompletely spliced viral mRNAs
   2440..2557    +  misc_feature   cPPT/CTS: central polypurine tract and central termination sequence of HIV-1
   2630..3808    +  promoter       EF-1α promoter: strong constitutive promoter for human elongation factor EF-1α
   3824..7507    +  CDS            LbCpf1: CRISPR-associated protein from Lachnospiraceae bacterium ND2006 (Zetsche et al., 2015)
   7661..7750    +  CDS            Mxd1 (fragment): MAD1_MOUSE - Also known as Mad, Mad1. Experimental evidence at protein level: Swiss-Prot protein existence level 1. Component of a transcriptional repressor complex together with MAX (By similarity). In complex with MAX binds to the core DNA sequence 5'-CAC[GA]TG-3' (By similarity). Antagonizes MYC transcriptional activity by competing with MYC for MAX binding (By similarity). Binds to the TERT promoter and represses telomerase expression, possibly by interfering with MYC binding (By similarity). From Mus musculus (Mouse).
   8051..8078    +  CDS            3xHA (fragment): three tandem HA epitope tags
   8168..8563    +  CDS            BSD: blasticidin S deaminase; Aspergillus terreus BSD; confers resistance to blasticidin
   8573..8597    +  misc_feature   MCS (fragment): pBluescript multiple cloning site
   8597..9185    +  misc_feature   WPRE: woodchuck hepatitis virus posttranscriptional regulatory element
   9122..9703    +  CDS            nef (fragment): NEF_HV1H2 - Experimental evidence at protein level: Swiss-Prot protein existence level 1. Extracellular Nef protein targets CD4(+) T-lymphocytes for apoptosis by interacting with CXCR4 surface receptors. From Human immunodeficiency virus type 1 group M subtype B (isolate HXB2) (HIV-1).
   9710..9890    +  LTR            5' LTR (truncated): truncated 5' long terminal repeat (LTR) from HIV-1
   9922..10146   +  polyA_signal   bGH poly(A) signal: bovine growth hormone polyadenylation signal
  10150..10171   +  promoter       SV40 promoter (fragment): SV40 enhancer and early promoter
  10192..10620   +  rep_origin     f1 ori (sequence partly withheld): f1 bacteriophage origin of replication; arrow indicates direction of (+) strand synthesis
  10634..10963   +  promoter       SV40 promoter: SV40 enhancer and early promoter
  11011..11058   +  promoter       EM7 promoter: synthetic bacterial promoter&nbsp
  11077..11451   +  CDS            BleoR: antibiotic-binding protein; Sh ble from Streptoalloteichus hindustanus; confers resistance to bleomycin, phleomycin, and Zeocin™
  11461..11586   +  CDS            ble (fragment): BLE_KLEPN - Experimental evidence at protein level: Swiss-Prot protein existence level 1. Binding protein with a strong affinity to the bleomycin family of antibiotics. Binds to CL990; an antimitotic-antibiotic compound. From Klebsiella pneumoniae.
  11581..11702   +  polyA_signal   SV40 poly(A) signal: SV40 polyadenylation signal
  11773..11795   -  protein_bind   lac operator (fragment): The lac repressor binds to the lac operator to inhibit transcription in E. coli. This inhibition can be relieved by adding lactose or isopropyl-β-D-thiogalactopyranoside (IPTG). lac repressor encoded by lacI
  11799..11829   -  promoter       lac promoter: promoter for the E. coli lac operon
  11844..11865   -  protein_bind   CAP binding site: CAP binding activates transcription in the presence of cAMP. E. coli catabolite activator protein
  11878..11970   -  CDS            lacI (fragment): lac repressor; lacI; The lac repressor binds to the lac operator to inhibit transcription in E. coli. This inhibition can be relieved by adding lactose or isopropyl-β-D-thiogalactopyranoside (IPTG).
  12153..12741   -  rep_origin     ori: high-copy-number ColE1/pMB1/pBR322/pUC origin of replication
  12912..13772   -  CDS            AmpR: β-lactamase; bla; confers resistance to ampicillin, carbenicillin, and related antibiotics
  13773..13877   -  promoter       AmpR promoter: bla
