[The description below was written by a language model from this plasmid's Addgene catalogue record and pLannotate feature annotations shown in this document.]
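Description:
SM271_EF1A-dHyperLbCas12a-4xSID-T2A-BlastR is a 13.9 kb third-generation-style lentiviral transfer plasmid built on the pFUGW backbone for CRISPR interference in mammalian cells. In bacteria it is maintained through a high-copy ColE1/pUC-type origin and selected with ampicillin (AmpR); an f1 origin is also present. The backbone outside the proviral region carries an SV40/EM7-driven BleoR (Zeocin resistance) cassette with an SV40 poly(A) signal. The viral portion consists of a CMV enhancer/promoter fused to a truncated HIV-1 5' LTR, which drives genomic RNA production in packaging cells. This is followed by the Ψ packaging signal with a gag fragment, the RRE for Rev-dependent export, the cPPT/CTS, a WPRE to boost transcript expression, a truncated 3' LTR and a downstream bGH poly(A) signal.

The payload is a single open reading frame driven by the constitutive human EF-1α promoter. It encodes LbCas12a (LbCpf1 from Lachnospiraceae bacterium ND2006) carrying D156R, D235R, E292R and E350R, together with D832A. By the construct's naming, the first four are the "Hyper" substitutions and D832A accounts for the nuclease-dead "d" prefix. This DNA-binding protein is fused to four copies of the SID repressor domain, which the annotation detects as a fragment of Mxd1 (Mad1). An HA epitope fragment is also annotated. According to the construct name, a T2A self-cleaving peptide links the fusion to blasticidin S deaminase (BSD), so transduced cells can be selected with blasticidin, although the T2A itself is not annotated in the feature table. No crRNA expression cassette is annotated, so guide arrays would be supplied separately. The associated publication describes its use in multiplexed CRISPRi screens, which rely on Cas12a's ability to process several crRNAs from one array.
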