Addgene plasmid #244209: SM271_EF1A-dHyperLbCas12a-4xSID-T2A-BlastR
Purpose: Mammalian expression of dHyperLbCas12a-4xSID with Blasticidin resistance selectable marker
Depositing lab: Tim Reddy. Depositing organization: Duke University. Publication: dHyperCas12a enables multiplexed CRISPRi screens. Melore SM, McRoberts Amador CD, Hamilton MC, Gersbach CA, Reddy TE. Nat Commun. 2026 Feb 12. doi: 10.1038/s41467-026-69090-z. PubMed 41673027.
Backbone
  Vector backbone: pFUGW
  Vector type: Mammalian Expression, Lentiviral, CRISPR
Growth in bacteria
  Bacterial resistance: Ampicillin, 100 μg/mL
  Growth temperature: 30°C
  Growth strain: NEB Stable
  Copy number: High Copy
Gene/Insert
  Gene/Insert name: dHyperLbCas12a-4xSID
  Species: Synthetic
  Mutation: dHyperLbCas12a: D156R, D235R, E292R, E350R, and D832A
  Cloning method: Gibson Cloning
Terms and licenses: Academic/Nonprofit Terms; Industry Terms: Not Available to Industry
Depositor comments: Please visit https://doi.org/10.1101/2024.07.08.602263 for bioRxiv preprint.
How to cite: SM271_EF1A-dHyperLbCas12a-4xSID-T2A-BlastR was a gift from Tim Reddy (Addgene plasmid # 244209 ; http://n2t.net/addgene:244209 ; RRID:Addgene_244209)
